Addgene plasmid #27347: LeGO-G
Depositing lab: Boris Fehse. Depositing organization: Universitaetsklinikum Hamburg-Eppendorf. Publication: A multicolor panel of novel lentiviral "gene ontology" (LeGO) vectors for functional gene analysis. Weber K, Bartsch U, Stocking C, Fehse B. Mol Ther. 2008 Apr . 16(4):698-706. 10.1038/mt.2008.6 PubMed 18362927.
Backbone
  Vector backbone: LeGO
  Backbone size w/o insert (bp): 6747
  Vector type: Mammalian Expression, Lentiviral
Growth in bacteria
  Bacterial resistance: Ampicillin, 100 μg/mL
  Growth temperature: 37°C
  Growth strain: Stbl3
  Growth instructions: Any (like TOP10, XL10-Gold or Stbl)
  Copy number: High Copy
Gene/Insert
  Gene/Insert name: U6 promoter, SFFV promoter, eGFP
  Insert size (bp): 720
  Cloning method: Restriction Enzyme; 5′ cloning site BamHI (not destroyed); 3′ cloning site EcoRI (not destroyed)
  Sequencing primers: 5′ GAGCTCACAACCCCTCACTC
Resource information
  A portion of this plasmid was derived from a plasmid made by: The eGFP cDNA is from Clontech. The lenti backbone is a derivative of pLentiLox3.7 developed at the MIT (http://web.mit.edu/jacks-lab/protocols/pll37.htm).
Terms and licenses: Academic/Nonprofit Terms; Industry Terms: Not Available to Industry
Depositor comments: HIV-1 derived third generation lentiviral vector for shRNAs. Compatibel to shRNAs cloned in pSUPER (XbaI/XhoI). Use second generation (like psPAX2) or third generation (like pMDLg/pRRE + pRSV-Rev) systems for packaging in addition to a VSV-G expressing plasmid (or another envelope protein). Please visit the LeGO-Vector home page for more information: http://www.LentiGO-Vectors.de
How to cite: LeGO-G was a gift from Boris Fehse (Addgene plasmid # 27347 ; http://n2t.net/addgene:27347 ; RRID:Addgene_27347)
