[The description below was written by a language model from this plasmid's Addgene catalogue record and pLannotate feature annotations shown in this document.]
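Description:
LeGO-G is an HIV-1-derived, third-generation lentiviral vector from the LeGO ("lentiviral gene ontology") series. It is built on a derivative of pLentiLox3.7 and designed to deliver shRNAs together with a fluorescent marker. In bacteria it is maintained as a high-copy plasmid through a ColE1/pUC-type origin and selected with ampicillin via the β-lactamase gene. The two sequence records supplied, about 7.46 kb each, carry the same 23 annotated features and differ by only a few nucleotides in length.

Genomic RNA is transcribed in packaging cells from a CMV enhancer/promoter fused to a truncated 5′ LTR. This arrangement makes expression independent of Tat and is typical of third-generation designs. Downstream lie the Ψ packaging signal with a gag fragment, the RRE for Rev-dependent nuclear export, and the cPPT/CTS, which aids nuclear import of the reverse-transcribed genome.

The payload begins with a mouse U6 RNA polymerase III promoter followed by a short polylinker. shRNA cassettes are inserted here, and the depositor notes compatibility with hairpins transferred from pSUPER as XbaI/XhoI fragments. No shRNA is annotated in this plasmid, so it appears to be the empty parental vector. Next comes an SFFV promoter driving EGFP, cloned between BamHI and EcoRI. This marker cassette is flanked by two loxP sites in the same orientation, so Cre can excise it. A WPRE follows to enhance transcript stability and expression, and then a nef fragment and the truncated 3′ LTR.

Virus is produced by co-transfection with second- or third-generation packaging plasmids plus an envelope plasmid such as VSV-G. Transduced mammalian cells can then be identified by green fluorescence in knockdown and functional gene analysis experiments.
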