Features (pLannotate 1.2.2; 23 found; start..end, strand, type, name):
     31..83      -  misc_feature   bom (fragment): basis of mobility region from pBR322
    238..617     +  enhancer       CMV enhancer: human cytomegalovirus immediate early enhancer
    618..817     +  promoter       CMV promoter: human cytomegalovirus (CMV) immediate early promoter
    835..1015    +  LTR            5' LTR (truncated): truncated 5' long terminal repeat (LTR) from HIV-1
   1062..1187    +  misc_feature   HIV-1 Ψ: packaging signal of human immunodeficiency virus type 1
   1171..1509    +  CDS            HIV-1 gag (fragment): gag protein from human immunodeficiency virus 1; gag
   1684..1917    +  misc_feature   RRE: The Rev response element (RRE) of HIV-1 allows for Rev-dependent mRNA export from the nucleus to the cytoplasm.
   2294..2394    +  CDS            Rev (fragment): human immunodeficiency virus 1 (HIV-1) Rev protein; rev; enhances nuclear export of unspliced and incompletely spliced viral mRNAs
   2444..2561    +  misc_feature   cPPT/CTS: central polypurine tract and central termination sequence of HIV-1
   2620..2932    +  promoter       U6 promoter: RNA polymerase III promoter for mouse U6 snRNA (Das et al., 1988)
   2945..2972    -  misc_feature   MCS (fragment): pBluescript multiple cloning site
   3007..3040    +  protein_bind   loxP: Cre-mediated recombination occurs in the 8-bp core sequence (GCATACAT). Cre recombinase
   3107..3513    +  promoter       SFFV promoter: spleen focus-forming virus long terminal repeat (LTR) promoter
   3525..4244    +  CDS            EGFP: the original enhanced GFP (Yang et al., 1996) mammalian codon-optimized
   4264..4297    +  protein_bind   loxP: Cre-mediated recombination occurs in the 8-bp core sequence (GCATACAT). Cre recombinase
   4330..4353    +  misc_feature   MCS (fragment): pBluescript multiple cloning site
   4353..4941    +  misc_feature   WPRE: woodchuck hepatitis virus posttranscriptional regulatory element
   4942..4961    +  misc_feature   MCS (fragment): pBluescript multiple cloning site
   4963..5463    +  CDS            nef (fragment): NEF_HV1LA - Experimental evidence at protein level: Swiss-Prot protein existence level 1. Extracellular Nef protein targets CD4(+) T-lymphocytes for apoptosis by interacting with CXCR4 surface receptors. From Human immunodeficiency virus type 1 group M subtype B (isolate Lai) (HIV-1).
   5470..5650    +  LTR            5' LTR (truncated): truncated 5' long terminal repeat (LTR) from HIV-1
   5712..6300    -  rep_origin     ori: high-copy-number ColE1/pMB1/pBR322/pUC origin of replication
   6471..7331    -  CDS            AmpR: β-lactamase; bla; confers resistance to ampicillin, carbenicillin, and related antibiotics
   7332..7436    -  promoter       AmpR promoter: bla
>Addgene plasmid #27347 | LeGO-G | addgene full sequence | sequence record 454447 | Addgene Long Read Sequencing Result
GTCGACGGATCGGGAGATCTCCCGATCCCCTATGGTGCACTCTCAGTACAATCTGCTCTGATGCCGCATA
GTTAAGCCAGTATCTGCTCCCTGCTTGTGTGTTGGAGGTCGCTGAGTAGTGCGCGAGCAAAATTTAAGCT
ACAACAAGGCAAGGCTTGACCGACAATTGCATGAAGAATCTGCTTAGGGTTAGGCGTTTTGCGCTGCTTC
GCGATGTACGGGCCAGATATACGCGTTGACATTGATTATTGACTAGTTATTAATAGTAATCAATTACGGG
GTCATTAGTTCATAGCCCATATATGGAGTTCCGCGTTACATAACTTACGGTAAATGGCCCGCCTGGCTGA
CCGCCCAACGACCCCCGCCCATTGACGTCAATAATGACGTATGTTCCCATAGTAACGCCAATAGGGACTT
TCCATTGACGTCAATGGGTGGAGTATTTACGGTAAACTGCCCACTTGGCAGTACATCAAGTGTATCATAT
GCCAAGTACGCCCCCTATTGACGTCAATGACGGTAAATGGCCCGCCTGGCATTATGCCCAGTACATGACC
TTATGGGACTTTCCTACTTGGCAGTACATCTACGTATTAGTCATCGCTATTACCATGGTGATGCGGTTTT
GGCAGTACATCAATGGGCGTGGATAGCGGTTTGACTCACGGGGATTTCCAAGTCTCCACCCCATTGACGT
CAATGGGAGTTTGTTTTGGCACCAAAATCAACGGGACTTTCCAAAATGTCGTAACAACTCCGCCCCATTG
ACGCAAATGGGCGGTAGGCGTGTACGGTGGGAGGTCTATATAAGCAGCGCGTTTTGCCTGTACTGGGTCT
CTCTGGTTAGACCAGATCTGAGCCTGGGAGCTCTCTGGCTAACTAGGGAACCCACTGCTTAAGCCTCAAT
AAAGCTTGCCTTGAGTGCTTCAAGTAGTGTGTGCCCGTCTGTTGTGTGACTCTGGTAACTAGAGATCCCT
CAGACCCTTTTAGTCAGTGTGGAAAATCTCTAGCAGTGGCGCCCGAACAGGGACTTGAAAGCGAAAGGGA
AACCAGAGGAGCTCTCTCGACGCAGGACTCGGCTTGCTGAAGCGCGCACGGCAAGAGGCGAGGGGCGGCG
ACTGGTGAGTACGCCAAAAATTTTGACTAGCGGAGGCTAGAAGGAGAGAGATGGGTGCGAGAGCGTCAGT
ATTAAGCGGGGGAGAATTAGATCGCGATGGGAAAAAATTCGGTTAAGGCCAGGGGGAAAGAAAAAATATA
AATTAAAACATATAGTATGGGCAAGCAGGGAGCTAGAACGATTCGCAGTTAATCCTGGCCTGTTAGAAAC
ATCAGAAGGCTGTAGACAAATACTGGGACAGCTACAACCATCCCTTCAGACAGGATCAGAAGAACTTAGA
TCATTATATAATACAGTAGCAACCCTCTATTGTGTGCATCAAAGGATAGAGATAAAAGACACCAAGGAAG
CTTTAGACAAGATAGAGGAAGAGCAAAACAAAAGTAAGACCACCGCACAGCAAGCGGCCGGCCGCTGATC
TTCAGACCTGGAGGAGGAGATATGAGGGACAATTGGAGAAGTGAATTATATAAATATAAAGTAGTAAAAA
TTGAACCATTAGGAGTAGCACCCACCAAGGCAAAGAGAAGAGTGGTGCAGAGAGAAAAAAGAGCAGTGGG
AATAGGAGCTTTGTTCCTTGGGTTCTTGGGAGCAGCAGGAAGCACTATGGGCGCAGCGTCAATGACGCTG
ACGGTACAGGCCAGACAATTATTGTCTGGTATAGTGCAGCAGCAGAACAATTTGCTGAGGGCTATTGAGG
CGCAACAGCATCTGTTGCAACTCACAGTCTGGGGCATCAAGCAGCTCCAGGCAAGAATCCTGGCTGTGGA
AAGATACCTAAAGGATCAACAGCTCCTGGGGATTTGGGGTTGCTCTGGAAAACTCATTTGCACCACTGCT
GTGCCTTGGAATGCTAGTTGGAGTAATAAATCTCTGGAACAGATTTGGAATCACACGACCTGGATGGAGT
GGGACAGAGAAATTAACAATTACACAAGCTTAATACACTCCTTAATTGAAGAATCGCAAAACCAGCAAGA
AAAGAATGAACAAGAATTATTGGAATTAGATAAATGGGCAAGTTTGTGGAATTGGTTTAACATAACAAAT
TGGCTGTGGTATATAAAATTATTCATAATGATAGTAGGAGGCTTGGTAGGTTTAAGAATAGTTTTTGCTG
TACTTTCTATAGTGAATAGAGTTAGGCAGGGATATTCACCATTATCGTTTCAGACCCACCTCCCAACCCC
GAGGGGACCCGACAGGCCCGAAGGAATAGAAGAAGAAGGTGGAGAGAGAGACAGAGACAGATCCATTCGA
TTAGTGAACGGATCGGCACTGCGTGCGCCAATTCTGCAGACAAATGGCAGTATTCATCCACAATTTTAAA
AGAAAAGGGGGGATTGGGGGGTACAGTGCAGGGGAAAGAATAGTAGACATAATAGCAACAGACATACAAA
CTAAAGAATTACAAAAACAAATTACAAAAATTCAAAATTTTCGGGTTTATTACAGGGACAGCAGAGATCC
AGTTTGGTTAGTACCGGGCCCGCTCTAGAGATCCGACGCGCCATCTCTAGGCCCGCGCCGGCCCCCTCGC
ACAGACTTGTGGGAGAAGCTCGGCTACTCCCCTGCCCCGGTTAATTTGCATATAATATTTCCTAGTAACT
ATAGAGGCTTAATGTGCGATAAAAGACAGATAATCTGTTCTTTTTAATACTAGCTACATTTTACATGATA
GGCTTGGATTTCTATAAGAGATACAAATACTAAATTATTATTTTAAAAAACAGCACAAAAGGAAACTCAC
CCTAACTGTAAAGTAATTGTGTGTTTTGAGACTATAAATATCCCTTGGAGAAAAGCCTTGTTAACGCGCG
GTGACCCTCGAGGTCGACGGTATCGATAAGCTCGCTTCACGAGATTCCAGCAGGTCGAGGGACCTAATAA
CTTCGTATAGCATACATTATACGAAGTTATATTAAGGGTTCCAAGCTTAAGCGGCCGCTGAAAGACCCCA
CCTGTAGGTTTGGCAAGCTAGCTGCAGTAACGCCATTTTGCAAGGCATGGAAAAATACCAAACCAAGAAT
AGAGAAGTTCAGATCAAGGGCGGGTACATGAAAATAGCTAACGTTGGGCCAAACAGGATATCTGCGGTGA
GCAGTTTCGGCCCCGGCCCGGGGCCAAGAACAGATGGTCACCGCAGTTTCGGCCCCGGCCCGAGGCCAAG
AACAGATGGTCCCCAGATATGGCCCAACCCTCAGCAGTTTCTTAAGACCCATCAGATGTTTCCAGGCTCC
CCCAAGGACCTGAAATGACCCTGCGCCTTATTTGAATTAACCAATCAGCCTGCTTCTCGCTTCTGTTCGC
GCGCTTCTGCTTCCCGAGCTCTATAAAAGAGCTCACAACCCCTCACTCGGCGCGCCAGTCCTCCGATTGA
CTGAGTCGCCCGGATCCCGCCACCATGGTGAGCAAGGGCGAGGAGCTGTTCACCGGGGTGGTGCCCATCC
TGGTCGAGCTGGACGGCGACGTAAACGGCCACAAGTTCAGCGTGTCCGGCGAGGGCGAGGGCGATGCCAC
CTACGGCAAGCTGACCCTGAAGTTCATCTGCACCACCGGCAAGCTGCCCGTGCCCTGGCCCACCCTCGTG
ACCACCCTGACCTACGGCGTGCAGTGCTTCAGCCGCTACCCCGACCACATGAAGCAGCACGACTTCTTCA
AGTCCGCCATGCCCGAAGGCTACGTCCAGGAGCGCACCATCTTCTTCAAGGACGACGGCAACTACAAGAC
CCGCGCCGAGGTGAAGTTCGAGGGCGACACCCTGGTGAACCGCATCGAGCTGAAGGGCATCGACTTCAAG
GAGGACGGCAACATCCTGGGGCACAAGCTGGAGTACAACTACAACAGCCACAACGTCTATATCATGGCCG
ACAAGCAGAAGAACGGCATCAAGGTGAACTTCAAGATCCGCCACAACATCGAGGACGGCAGCGTGCAGCT
CGCCGACCACTACCAGCAGAACACCCCCATCGGCGACGGCCCCGTGCTGCTGCCCGACAACCACTACCTG
AGCACCCAGTCCGCCCTGAGCAAAGACCCCAACGAGAAGCGCGATCACATGGTCCTGCTGGAGTTCGTGA
CCGCCGCCGGGATCACTCTCGGCATGGACGAGCTGTACAAGTAAGAATTCGTCGAGGGACCTAATAACTT
CGTATAGCATACATTATACGAAGTTATACATGTTTAAGGGTTCCGGTTCCACTAGGTACAATTCGATATC
AAGCTTATCGATAATCAACCTCTGGATTACAAAATTTGTGAAAGATTGACTGGTATTCTTAACTATGTTG
CTCCTTTTACGCTATGTGGATACGCTGCTTTAATGCCTTTGTATCATGCTATTGCTTCCCGTATGGCTTT
CATTTTCTCCTCCTTGTATAAATCCTGGTTGCTGTCTCTTTATGAGGAGTTGTGGCCCGTTGTCAGGCAA
CGTGGCGTGGTGTGCACTGTGTTTGCTGACGCAACCCCCACTGGTTGGGGCATTGCCACCACCTGTCAGC
TCCTTTCCGGGACTTTCGCTTTCCCCCTCCCTATTGCCACGGCGGAACTCATCGCCGCCTGCCTTGCCCG
CTGCTGGACAGGGGCTCGGCTGTTGGGCACTGACAATTCCGTGGTGTTGTCGGGGAAATCATCGTCCTTT
CCTTGGCTGCTCGCCTGTGTTGCCACCTGGATTCTGCGCGGGACGTCCTTCTGCTACGTCCCTTCGGCCC
TCAATCCAGCGGACCTTCCTTCCCGCGGCCTGCTGCCGGCTCTGCGGCCTCTTCCGCGTCTTCGCCTTCG
CCCTCAGACGAGTCGGATCTCCCTTTGGGCCGCCTCCCCGCATCGATACCGTCGACCTCGATCGAGACCT
AGAAAAACATGGAGCAATCACAAGTAGCAATACAGCAGCTACCAATGCTGATTGTGCCTGGCTAGAAGCA
CAAGAGGAGGAGGAGGTGGGTTTTCCAGTCACACCTCAGGTACCTTTAAGACCAATGACTTACAAGGCAG
CTGTAGATCTTAGCCACTTTTTAAAAGAAAAGGGGGGACTGGAAGGGCTAATTCACTCCCAACGAAGACA
AGATATCCTTGATCTGTGGATCTACCACACACAAGGCTACTTCCCTGATTGGCAGAACTACACACCAGGG
CCAGGGATCAGATATCCACTGACCTTTGGATGGTGCTACAAGCTAGTACCAGTTGAGCAAGAGAAGGTAG
AAGAAGCCAATGAAGGAGAGAACACCCGCTTGTTACACCCTGTGAGCCTGCATGGGATGGATGACCCGGA
GAGAGAAGTATTAGAGTGGAGGTTTGACAGCCGCCTAGCATTTCATCACATGGCCCGAGAGCTGCATCCG
GACTGTACTGGGTCTCTCTGGTTAGACCAGATCTGAGCCTGGGAGCTCTCTGGCTAACTAGGGAACCCAC
TGCTTAAGCCTCAATAAAGCTTGCCTTGAGTGCTTCAAGTAGTGTGTGCCCGTCTGTTGTGTGACTCTGG
TAACTAGAGATCCCTCAGACCCTTTTAGTCAGTGTGGAAAATCTCTAGCAGCATGTGAGCAAAAGGCCAG
CAAAAGGCCAGGAACCGTAAAAAGGCCGCGTTGCTGGCGTTTTTCCATAGGCTCCGCCCCCCTGACGAGC
ATCACAAAAATCGACGCTCAAGTCAGAGGTGGCGAAACCCGACAGGACTATAAAGATACCAGGCGTTTCC
CCCTGGAAGCTCCCTCGTGCGCTCTCCTGTTCCGACCCTGCCGCTTACCGGATACCTGTCCGCCTTTCTC
CCTTCGGGAAGCGTGGCGCTTTCTCATAGCTCACGCTGTAGGTATCTCAGTTCGGTGTAGGTCGTTCGCT
CCAAGCTGGGCTGTGTGCACGAACCCCCCGTTCAGCCCGACCGCTGCGCCTTATCCGGTAACTATCGTCT
TGAGTCCAACCCGGTAAGACACGACTTATCGCCACTGGCAGCAGCCACTGGTAACAGGATTAGCAGAGCG
AGGTATGTAGGCGGTGCTACAGAGTTCTTGAAGTGGTGGCCTAACTACGGCTACACTAGAAGAACAGTAT
TTGGTATCTGCGCTCTGCTGAAGCCAGTTACCTTCGGAAAAAGAGTTGGTAGCTCTTGATCCGGCAAACA
AACCACCGCTGGTAGCGGTGGTTTTTTTGTTTGCAAGCAGCAGATTACGCGCAGAAAAAAAGGATCTCAA
GAAGATCCTTTGATCTTTTCTACGGGGTCTGACGCTCAGTGGAACGAAAACTCACGTTAAGGGATTTTGG
TCATGAGATTATCAAAAAGGATCTTCACCTAGATCCTTTTAAATTAAAAATGAAGTTTTAAATCAATCTA
AAGTATATATGAGTAAACTTGGTCTGACAGTTACCAATGCTTAATCAGTGAGGCACCTATCTCAGCGATC
TGTCTATTTCGTTCATCCATAGTTGCCTGACTCCCCGTCGTGTAGATAACTACGATACGGGAGGGCTTAC
CATCTGGCCCCAGTGCTGCAATGATACCGCGAGACCCACGCTCACCGGCTCCAGATTTATCAGCAATAAA
CCAGCCAGCCGGAAGGGCCGAGCGCAGAAGTGGTCCTGCAACTTTATCCGCCTCCATCCAGTCTATTAAT
TGTTGCCGGGAAGCTAGAGTAAGTAGTTCGCCAGTTAATAGTTTGCGCAACGTTGTTGCCATTGCTACAG
GCATCGTGGTGTCACGCTCGTCGTTTGGTATGGCTTCATTCAGCTCCGGTTCCCAACGATCAAGGCGAGT
TACATGATCCCCCATGTTGTGCAAAAAAGCGGTTAGCTCCTTCGGTCCTCCGATCGTTGTCAGAAGTAAG
TTGGCCGCAGTGTTATCACTCATGGTTATGGCAGCACTGCATAATTCTCTTACTGTCATGCCATCCGTAA
GATGCTTTTCTGTGACTGGTGAGTACTCAACCAAGTCATTCTGAGAATAGTGTATGCGGCGACCGAGTTG
CTCTTGCCCGGCGTCAATACGGGATAATACCGCGCCACATAGCAGAACTTTAAAAGTGCTCATCATTGGA
AAACGTTCTTCGGGGCGAAAACTCTCAAGGATCTTACCGCTGTTGAGATCCAGTTCGATGTAACCCACTC
GTGCACCCAACTGATCTTCAGCATCTTTTACTTTCACCAGCGTTTCTGGGTGAGCAAAAACAGGAAGGCA
AAATGCCGCAAAAAAGGGAATAAGGGCGACACGGAAATGTTGAATACTCATACTCTTCCTTTTTCAATAT
TATTGAAGCATTTATCAGGGTTATTGTCTCATGAGCGGATACATATTTGAATGTATTTAGAAAAATAAAC
AAATAGGGGTTCCGCGCACATTTCCCCGAAAAGTGCCACCTGAC
