Features (pLannotate 1.2.2; 23 found; start..end, strand, type, name):
     31..83      -  misc_feature   bom (fragment): basis of mobility region from pBR322
    238..617     +  enhancer       CMV enhancer: human cytomegalovirus immediate early enhancer
    618..817     +  promoter       CMV promoter: human cytomegalovirus (CMV) immediate early promoter
    835..1015    +  LTR            5' LTR (truncated): truncated 5' long terminal repeat (LTR) from HIV-1
   1062..1187    +  misc_feature   HIV-1 Ψ: packaging signal of human immunodeficiency virus type 1
   1171..1509    +  CDS            HIV-1 gag (fragment): gag protein from human immunodeficiency virus 1; gag
   1686..1919    +  misc_feature   RRE: The Rev response element (RRE) of HIV-1 allows for Rev-dependent mRNA export from the nucleus to the cytoplasm.
   2296..2396    +  CDS            Rev (fragment): human immunodeficiency virus 1 (HIV-1) Rev protein; rev; enhances nuclear export of unspliced and incompletely spliced viral mRNAs
   2446..2563    +  misc_feature   cPPT/CTS: central polypurine tract and central termination sequence of HIV-1
   2622..2935    +  promoter       U6 promoter: RNA polymerase III promoter for mouse U6 snRNA (Das et al., 1988)
   2948..2975    -  misc_feature   MCS (fragment): pBluescript multiple cloning site
   3010..3043    +  protein_bind   loxP: Cre-mediated recombination occurs in the 8-bp core sequence (GCATACAT). Cre recombinase
   3110..3516    +  promoter       SFFV promoter: spleen focus-forming virus long terminal repeat (LTR) promoter
   3528..4247    +  CDS            EGFP: the original enhanced GFP (Yang et al., 1996) mammalian codon-optimized
   4267..4300    +  protein_bind   loxP: Cre-mediated recombination occurs in the 8-bp core sequence (GCATACAT). Cre recombinase
   4333..4356    +  misc_feature   MCS (fragment): pBluescript multiple cloning site
   4356..4944    +  misc_feature   WPRE: woodchuck hepatitis virus posttranscriptional regulatory element
   4945..4964    +  misc_feature   MCS (fragment): pBluescript multiple cloning site
   4966..5466    +  CDS            nef (fragment): NEF_HV1LA - Experimental evidence at protein level: Swiss-Prot protein existence level 1. Extracellular Nef protein targets CD4(+) T-lymphocytes for apoptosis by interacting with CXCR4 surface receptors. From Human immunodeficiency virus type 1 group M subtype B (isolate Lai) (HIV-1).
   5473..5653    +  LTR            5' LTR (truncated): truncated 5' long terminal repeat (LTR) from HIV-1
   5715..6303    -  rep_origin     ori: high-copy-number ColE1/pMB1/pBR322/pUC origin of replication
   6474..7334    -  CDS            AmpR: β-lactamase; bla; confers resistance to ampicillin, carbenicillin, and related antibiotics
   7335..7439    -  promoter       AmpR promoter: bla
>Addgene plasmid #27347 | LeGO-G | analyzer sequence | sequence record 12894
GTCGACGGATCGGGAGATCTCCCGATCCCCTATGGTGCACTCTCAGTACAATCTGCTCTGATGCCGCATA
GTTAAGCCAGTATCTGCTCCCTGCTTGTGTGTTGGAGGTCGCTGAGTAGTGCGCGAGCAAAATTTAAGCT
ACAACAAGGCAAGGCTTGACCGACAATTGCATGAAGAATCTGCTTAGGGTTAGGCGTTTTGCGCTGCTTC
GCGATGTACGGGCCAGATATACGCGTTGACATTGATTATTGACTAGTTATTAATAGTAATCAATTACGGG
GTCATTAGTTCATAGCCCATATATGGAGTTCCGCGTTACATAACTTACGGTAAATGGCCCGCCTGGCTGA
CCGCCCAACGACCCCCGCCCATTGACGTCAATAATGACGTATGTTCCCATAGTAACGCCAATAGGGACTT
TCCATTGACGTCAATGGGTGGAGTATTTACGGTAAACTGCCCACTTGGCAGTACATCAAGTGTATCATAT
GCCAAGTACGCCCCCTATTGACGTCAATGACGGTAAATGGCCCGCCTGGCATTATGCCCAGTACATGACC
TTATGGGACTTTCCTACTTGGCAGTACATCTACGTATTAGTCATCGCTATTACCATGGTGATGCGGTTTT
GGCAGTACATCAATGGGCGTGGATAGCGGTTTGACTCACGGGGATTTCCAAGTCTCCACCCCATTGACGT
CAATGGGAGTTTGTTTTGGCACCAAAATCAACGGGACTTTCCAAAATGTCGTAACAACTCCGCCCCATTG
ACGCAAATGGGCGGTAGGCGTGTACGGTGGGAGGTCTATATAAGCAGCGCGTTTTGCCTGTACTGGGTCT
CTCTGGTTAGACCAGATCTGAGCCTGGGAGCTCTCTGGCTAACTAGGGAACCCACTGCTTAAGCCTCAAT
AAAGCTTGCCTTGAGTGCTTCAAGTAGTGTGTGCCCGTCTGTTGTGTGACTCTGGTAACTAGAGATCCCT
CAGACCCTTTTAGTCAGTGTGGAAAATCTCTAGCAGTGGCGCCCGAACAGGGACTTGAAAGCGAAAGGGA
AACCAGAGGAGCTCTCTCGACGCAGGACTCGGCTTGCTGAAGCGCGCACGGCAAGAGGCGAGGGGCGGCG
ACTGGTGAGTACGCCAAAAATTTTGACTAGCGGAGGCTAGAAGGAGAGAGATGGGTGCGAGAGCGTCAGT
ATTAAGCGGGGGAGAATTAGATCGCGATGGGAAAAAATTCGGTTAAGGCCAGGGGGAAAGAAAAAATATA
AATTAAAACATATAGTATGGGCAAGCAGGGAGCTAGAACGATTCGCAGTTAATCCTGGCCTGTTAGAAAC
ATCAGAAGGCTGTAGACAAATACTGGGACAGCTACAACCATCCCTTCAGACAGGATCAGAAGAACTTAGA
TCATTATATAATACAGTAGCAACCCTCTATTGTGTGCATCAAAGGATAGAGATAAAAGACACCAAGGAAG
CTTTAGACAAGATAGAGGAAGAGCAAAACAAAAGTAAGACCACCGCACAGCAAGCGGCCGGCCGCGCTGA
TCTTCAGACCTGGAGGAGGAGATATGAGGGACAATTGGAGAAGTGAATTATATAAATATAAAGTAGTAAA
AATTGAACCATTAGGAGTAGCACCCACCAAGGCAAAGAGAAGAGTGGTGCAGAGAGAAAAAAGAGCAGTG
GGAATAGGAGCTTTGTTCCTTGGGTTCTTGGGAGCAGCAGGAAGCACTATGGGCGCAGCGTCAATGACGC
TGACGGTACAGGCCAGACAATTATTGTCTGGTATAGTGCAGCAGCAGAACAATTTGCTGAGGGCTATTGA
GGCGCAACAGCATCTGTTGCAACTCACAGTCTGGGGCATCAAGCAGCTCCAGGCAAGAATCCTGGCTGTG
GAAAGATACCTAAAGGATCAACAGCTCCTGGGGATTTGGGGTTGCTCTGGAAAACTCATTTGCACCACTG
CTGTGCCTTGGAATGCTAGTTGGAGTAATAAATCTCTGGAACAGATTTGGAATCACACGACCTGGATGGA
GTGGGACAGAGAAATTAACAATTACACAAGCTTAATACACTCCTTAATTGAAGAATCGCAAAACCAGCAA
GAAAAGAATGAACAAGAATTATTGGAATTAGATAAATGGGCAAGTTTGTGGAATTGGTTTAACATAACAA
ATTGGCTGTGGTATATAAAATTATTCATAATGATAGTAGGAGGCTTGGTAGGTTTAAGAATAGTTTTTGC
TGTACTTTCTATAGTGAATAGAGTTAGGCAGGGATATTCACCATTATCGTTTCAGACCCACCTCCCAACC
CCGAGGGGACCCGACAGGCCCGAAGGAATAGAAGAAGAAGGTGGAGAGAGAGACAGAGACAGATCCATTC
GATTAGTGAACGGATCGGCACTGCGTGCGCCAATTCTGCAGACAAATGGCAGTATTCATCCACAATTTTA
AAAGAAAAGGGGGGATTGGGGGGTACAGTGCAGGGGAAAGAATAGTAGACATAATAGCAACAGACATACA
AACTAAAGAATTACAAAAACAAATTACAAAAATTCAAAATTTTCGGGTTTATTACAGGGACAGCAGAGAT
CCAGTTTGGTTAGTACCGGGCCCGCTCTAGAGATCCGACGCCGCCATCTCTAGGCCCGCGCCGGCCCCCT
CGCACAGACTTGTGGGAGAAGCTCGGCTACTCCCCTGCCCCGGTTAATTTGCATATAATATTTCCTAGTA
ACTATAGAGGCTTAATGTGCGATAAAAGACAGATAATCTGTTCTTTTTAATACTAGCTACATTTTACATG
ATAGGCTTGGATTTCTATAAGAGATACAAATACTAAATTATTATTTTAAAAAACAGCACAAAAGGAAACT
CACCCTAACTGTAAAGTAATTGTGTGTTTTGAGACTATAAATATCCCTTGGAGAAAAGCCTTGTTAACGC
GCGGTGACCCTCGAGGTCGACGGTATCGATAAGCTCGCTTCACGAGATTCCAGCAGGTCGAGGGACCTAA
TAACTTCGTATAGCATACATTATACGAAGTTATATTAAGGGTTCCAAGCTTAAGCGGCCGCTGAAAGACC
CCACCTGTAGGTTTGGCAAGCTAGCTGCAGTAACGCCATTTTGCAAGGCATGGAAAAATACCAAACCAAG
AATAGAGAAGTTCAGATCAAGGGCGGGTACATGAAAATAGCTAACGTTGGGCCAAACAGGATATCTGCGG
TGAGCAGTTTCGGCCCCGGCCCGGGGCCAAGAACAGATGGTCACCGCAGTTTCGGCCCCGGCCCGAGGCC
AAGAACAGATGGTCCCCAGATATGGCCCAACCCTCAGCAGTTTCTTAAGACCCATCAGATGTTTCCAGGC
TCCCCCAAGGACCTGAAATGACCCTGCGCCTTATTTGAATTAACCAATCAGCCTGCTTCTCGCTTCTGTT
CGCGCGCTTCTGCTTCCCGAGCTCTATAAAAGAGCTCACAACCCCTCACTCGGCGCGCCAGTCCTCCGAT
TGACTGAGTCGCCCGGATCCCGCCACCATGGTGAGCAAGGGCGAGGAGCTGTTCACCGGGGTGGTGCCCA
TCCTGGTCGAGCTGGACGGCGACGTAAACGGCCACAAGTTCAGCGTGTCCGGCGAGGGCGAGGGCGATGC
CACCTACGGCAAGCTGACCCTGAAGTTCATCTGCACCACCGGCAAGCTGCCCGTGCCCTGGCCCACCCTC
GTGACCACCCTGACCTACGGCGTGCAGTGCTTCAGCCGCTACCCCGACCACATGAAGCAGCACGACTTCT
TCAAGTCCGCCATGCCCGAAGGCTACGTCCAGGAGCGCACCATCTTCTTCAAGGACGACGGCAACTACAA
GACCCGCGCCGAGGTGAAGTTCGAGGGCGACACCCTGGTGAACCGCATCGAGCTGAAGGGCATCGACTTC
AAGGAGGACGGCAACATCCTGGGGCACAAGCTGGAGTACAACTACAACAGCCACAACGTCTATATCATGG
CCGACAAGCAGAAGAACGGCATCAAGGTGAACTTCAAGATCCGCCACAACATCGAGGACGGCAGCGTGCA
GCTCGCCGACCACTACCAGCAGAACACCCCCATCGGCGACGGCCCCGTGCTGCTGCCCGACAACCACTAC
CTGAGCACCCAGTCCGCCCTGAGCAAAGACCCCAACGAGAAGCGCGATCACATGGTCCTGCTGGAGTTCG
TGACCGCCGCCGGGATCACTCTCGGCATGGACGAGCTGTACAAGTAAGAATTCGTCGAGGGACCTAATAA
CTTCGTATAGCATACATTATACGAAGTTATACATGTTTAAGGGTTCCGGTTCCACTAGGTACAATTCGAT
ATCAAGCTTATCGATAATCAACCTCTGGATTACAAAATTTGTGAAAGATTGACTGGTATTCTTAACTATG
TTGCTCCTTTTACGCTATGTGGATACGCTGCTTTAATGCCTTTGTATCATGCTATTGCTTCCCGTATGGC
TTTCATTTTCTCCTCCTTGTATAAATCCTGGTTGCTGTCTCTTTATGAGGAGTTGTGGCCCGTTGTCAGG
CAACGTGGCGTGGTGTGCACTGTGTTTGCTGACGCAACCCCCACTGGTTGGGGCATTGCCACCACCTGTC
AGCTCCTTTCCGGGACTTTCGCTTTCCCCCTCCCTATTGCCACGGCGGAACTCATCGCCGCCTGCCTTGC
CCGCTGCTGGACAGGGGCTCGGCTGTTGGGCACTGACAATTCCGTGGTGTTGTCGGGGAAATCATCGTCC
TTTCCTTGGCTGCTCGCCTGTGTTGCCACCTGGATTCTGCGCGGGACGTCCTTCTGCTACGTCCCTTCGG
CCCTCAATCCAGCGGACCTTCCTTCCCGCGGCCTGCTGCCGGCTCTGCGGCCTCTTCCGCGTCTTCGCCT
TCGCCCTCAGACGAGTCGGATCTCCCTTTGGGCCGCCTCCCCGCATCGATACCGTCGACCTCGATCGAGA
CCTAGAAAAACATGGAGCAATCACAAGTAGCAATACAGCAGCTACCAATGCTGATTGTGCCTGGCTAGAA
GCACAAGAGGAGGAGGAGGTGGGTTTTCCAGTCACACCTCAGGTACCTTTAAGACCAATGACTTACAAGG
CAGCTGTAGATCTTAGCCACTTTTTAAAAGAAAAGGGGGGACTGGAAGGGCTAATTCACTCCCAACGAAG
ACAAGATATCCTTGATCTGTGGATCTACCACACACAAGGCTACTTCCCTGATTGGCAGAACTACACACCA
GGGCCAGGGATCAGATATCCACTGACCTTTGGATGGTGCTACAAGCTAGTACCAGTTGAGCAAGAGAAGG
TAGAAGAAGCCAATGAAGGAGAGAACACCCGCTTGTTACACCCTGTGAGCCTGCATGGGATGGATGACCC
GGAGAGAGAAGTATTAGAGTGGAGGTTTGACAGCCGCCTAGCATTTCATCACATGGCCCGAGAGCTGCAT
CCGGACTGTACTGGGTCTCTCTGGTTAGACCAGATCTGAGCCTGGGAGCTCTCTGGCTAACTAGGGAACC
CACTGCTTAAGCCTCAATAAAGCTTGCCTTGAGTGCTTCAAGTAGTGTGTGCCCGTCTGTTGTGTGACTC
TGGTAACTAGAGATCCCTCAGACCCTTTTAGTCAGTGTGGAAAATCTCTAGCAGCATGTGAGCAAAAGGC
CAGCAAAAGGCCAGGAACCGTAAAAAGGCCGCGTTGCTGGCGTTTTTCCATAGGCTCCGCCCCCCTGACG
AGCATCACAAAAATCGACGCTCAAGTCAGAGGTGGCGAAACCCGACAGGACTATAAAGATACCAGGCGTT
TCCCCCTGGAAGCTCCCTCGTGCGCTCTCCTGTTCCGACCCTGCCGCTTACCGGATACCTGTCCGCCTTT
CTCCCTTCGGGAAGCGTGGCGCTTTCTCATAGCTCACGCTGTAGGTATCTCAGTTCGGTGTAGGTCGTTC
GCTCCAAGCTGGGCTGTGTGCACGAACCCCCCGTTCAGCCCGACCGCTGCGCCTTATCCGGTAACTATCG
TCTTGAGTCCAACCCGGTAAGACACGACTTATCGCCACTGGCAGCAGCCACTGGTAACAGGATTAGCAGA
GCGAGGTATGTAGGCGGTGCTACAGAGTTCTTGAAGTGGTGGCCTAACTACGGCTACACTAGAAGAACAG
TATTTGGTATCTGCGCTCTGCTGAAGCCAGTTACCTTCGGAAAAAGAGTTGGTAGCTCTTGATCCGGCAA
ACAAACCACCGCTGGTAGCGGTGGTTTTTTTGTTTGCAAGCAGCAGATTACGCGCAGAAAAAAAGGATCT
CAAGAAGATCCTTTGATCTTTTCTACGGGGTCTGACGCTCAGTGGAACGAAAACTCACGTTAAGGGATTT
TGGTCATGAGATTATCAAAAAGGATCTTCACCTAGATCCTTTTAAATTAAAAATGAAGTTTTAAATCAAT
CTAAAGTATATATGAGTAAACTTGGTCTGACAGTTACCAATGCTTAATCAGTGAGGCACCTATCTCAGCG
ATCTGTCTATTTCGTTCATCCATAGTTGCCTGACTCCCCGTCGTGTAGATAACTACGATACGGGAGGGCT
TACCATCTGGCCCCAGTGCTGCAATGATACCGCGAGACCCACGCTCACCGGCTCCAGATTTATCAGCAAT
AAACCAGCCAGCCGGAAGGGCCGAGCGCAGAAGTGGTCCTGCAACTTTATCCGCCTCCATCCAGTCTATT
AATTGTTGCCGGGAAGCTAGAGTAAGTAGTTCGCCAGTTAATAGTTTGCGCAACGTTGTTGCCATTGCTA
CAGGCATCGTGGTGTCACGCTCGTCGTTTGGTATGGCTTCATTCAGCTCCGGTTCCCAACGATCAAGGCG
AGTTACATGATCCCCCATGTTGTGCAAAAAAGCGGTTAGCTCCTTCGGTCCTCCGATCGTTGTCAGAAGT
AAGTTGGCCGCAGTGTTATCACTCATGGTTATGGCAGCACTGCATAATTCTCTTACTGTCATGCCATCCG
TAAGATGCTTTTCTGTGACTGGTGAGTACTCAACCAAGTCATTCTGAGAATAGTGTATGCGGCGACCGAG
TTGCTCTTGCCCGGCGTCAATACGGGATAATACCGCGCCACATAGCAGAACTTTAAAAGTGCTCATCATT
GGAAAACGTTCTTCGGGGCGAAAACTCTCAAGGATCTTACCGCTGTTGAGATCCAGTTCGATGTAACCCA
CTCGTGCACCCAACTGATCTTCAGCATCTTTTACTTTCACCAGCGTTTCTGGGTGAGCAAAAACAGGAAG
GCAAAATGCCGCAAAAAAGGGAATAAGGGCGACACGGAAATGTTGAATACTCATACTCTTCCTTTTTCAA
TATTATTGAAGCATTTATCAGGGTTATTGTCTCATGAGCGGATACATATTTGAATGTATTTAGAAAAATA
AACAAATAGGGGTTCCGCGCACATTTCCCCGAAAAGTGCCACCTGAC
