>Addgene plasmid #27347 | LeGO-G | addgene partial sequence | sequence record 33661 | 27347 with EGFP-N
TCGCCCTTGCTCACCATGGTGGCGGGATCCGGGCGACTCAGTCAATCGGAGGACTGGCGCGCCGAGTGAG
GGGTTGTGAGCTCTTTTATAGAGCTCGGGAAGCAGAAGCGCGCGAACAGAAGCGAGAAGCAGGCTGATTG
GTTAATTCAAATAAGGCGCAGGGTCATTTCAGGTCCTTGGGGGAGCCTGGAAACATCTGATGGGTCTTAA
GAAACTGCTGAGGGTTGGGCCATATCTGGGGACCATCTGTTCTTGGCCTCGGGCCGGGGCCGAAACTGCG
GTGACCATCTGTTCTTGGCCCCGGGCCGGGGCCGAAACTGCTCACCGCAGATATCCTGTTTGGCCCAACG
TTAGCTATTTTCATGTACCCGCCCTTGATCTGAACTTCTCTATTCTTGGTTTGGTATTTTTCCATGCCTT
GCAAAATGGCGTTACTGCAGCTAGCTTGCCAAACCTACAGGTGGGGTCTTTCAGCGGCCGCTTAAGCTTG
GAACCCTTAATATAACTTCGTATAATGTATGCTATACGAAGTTATTAGGTCCCTCGACCTGCTGGAATCT
CGTGAAGCGAGCTTATCGATACCGTCGACCTCGAGGGTCACCGCGCGTTAACAAGGCTTTTCTCCAAGGG
ATATTTATAGTCTCAAAACACACAATTACTTTACAGTTAGGGTGAGTTTCCTTTTGTGCTGTTTTTTAAA
ATAATAATTTAGTATTTGTATCTCTTATAGAAATCCAAGCCTATCATGTAAAATGTAGCTAGTATTAAAA
AGAACAGATTATCTGTCTTTTATCGCACATTAAGCCTCTATAGTTACTAGGAAATATTATATGCAAATTA
ACCGGGGCAGGGGAGTAGCCGAGCTTCTCCCACAAGTCTGTGCGAGGGGGCCGGCGCGGGCCTAGAGATG
GC
